Addgene plasmid #207489: pIG-747_CD19-28z_CAR_TFAP4
Purpose: This plasmid can be used to generate HDR templates for non-viral knockin into the TRAC locus of human T cells.
Depositing lab: Alexander Marson. Depositing organization: J. David Gladstone Institutes. Publication: Modular pooled discovery of synthetic knockin sequences to program durable cell therapies. Blaeschke F, Chen YY, Apathy R, Daniel B, Chen AY, Chen PA, Sandor K, Zhang W, Li Z, Mowery CT, Yamamoto TN, Nyberg WA, To A, Yu R, Bueno R, Kim MC, Schmidt R, Goodman DB, Feuchtinger T, Eyquem J, Jimmie Ye C, Carnevale J, Satpathy AT, Shifrut E, Roth TL, Marson A. Cell. 2023 Sep 14;186(19):4216-4234.e33. doi: 10.1016/j.cell.2023.08.013. PubMed 37714135.
Backbone
  Vector backbone: PUC19
  Vector type: CRISPR
Growth in bacteria
  Bacterial resistance: Ampicillin, 100 μg/mL
  Growth temperature: 37°C
  Growth strain: NEB Stable
  Copy number: High Copy
Gene/Insert
  Gene/Insert name: TFAP4, CD19-28z_CAR
  Species: H. sapiens (human)
  Entrez Gene: TFAP4 (a.k.a. AP-4, bHLHc41)
  Cloning method: Gibson Cloning
Resource information
  A portion of this plasmid was derived from a plasmid made by: CD19-28z CAR was provided by Tobias Feuchtinger.
Terms and licenses: Academic/Nonprofit Terms; Industry Terms: Not Available to Industry
Depositor comments: Please visit https://doi.org/10.1101/2022.07.27.501186 for bioRxiv preprint.
How to cite: pIG-747_CD19-28z_CAR_TFAP4 was a gift from Alexander Marson (Addgene plasmid # 207489 ; http://n2t.net/addgene:207489 ; RRID:Addgene_207489)
