[The description below was written by a language model from this plasmid's Addgene catalogue record and pLannotate feature annotations shown in this document.]
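Description:
pIG-747_CD19-28z_CAR_TFAP4 is a pUC19-based, high-copy bacterial plasmid that serves as the source of a homology-directed repair (HDR) template for CRISPR-mediated, non-viral knock-in at the TRAC locus of human T cells. It is propagated in E. coli through the ColE1/pUC origin and selected with ampicillin via the β-lactamase gene. Remnants of the pUC19 lacZα, lac promoter/operator and multiple cloning site flank the insert, which was assembled by Gibson cloning.

The payload, all on one strand, begins with the full coding sequence of human TFAP4, a basic helix-loop-helix transcription factor that binds the CAGCTG motif. It is followed by a CD19-28z chimeric antigen receptor. The CAR is annotated as mouse kappa light-chain and heavy-chain variable segments, consistent with a single-chain antibody binder, then a Myc epitope tag that would allow detection of the receptor. Next come a CD8α-derived segment, presumably the hinge and transmembrane portion, a CD28 costimulatory domain and the CD3ζ (CD247) signalling domain with its ITAMs. A fragment of TRAC follows the CAR and fits a role as homology sequence for the target locus. The unannotated stretch upstream of TFAP4 may hold the other homology arm, but the feature table does not identify it.

No mammalian promoter, polyadenylation signal or 2A-type linker between TFAP4 and the CAR is annotated. How the two proteins are expressed and separated is therefore not stated in the record, though a promoterless design would suggest reliance on endogenous TRAC regulation after integration. The associated work concerns pooled discovery of synthetic knock-in sequences for programming durable cell therapies, and this construct pairs a CD19 CAR with TFAP4 as a candidate modifier.
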