Features (pLannotate 1.2.2; 19 found; start..end, strand, type, name):
    171..1031    -  CDS            AmpR: β-lactamase; bla; confers resistance to ampicillin, carbenicillin, and related antibiotics
   1032..1136    -  promoter       AmpR promoter: bla
   1231..1266    +  CDS            rop (fragment): Rop protein, which maintains plasmids at low copy number; rop
   1368..1467    +  misc_feature   bom (fragment): basis of mobility region from pBR322
   1473..1630    -  CDS            lacZα (fragment): LacZα fragment of β-galactosidase; lacZ fragment
   2047..3060    +  CDS            TFAP4: TFAP4_HUMAN - Also known as BHLHC41. Experimental evidence at protein level: Swiss-Prot protein existence level 1. Transcription factor that activates both viral and cellular genes by binding to the symmetrical DNA sequence 5'-CAGCTG-3'. From Homo sapiens (Human).
   3244..3561    +  CDS            KV5AB_MOUSE: Experimental evidence at protein level: Swiss-Prot protein existence level 1. From Mus musculus (Mouse).
   3619..3906    +  CDS            HVM44_MOUSE (fragment): Experimental evidence at protein level: Swiss-Prot protein existence level 1. From Mus musculus (Mouse).
   3979..4008    +  CDS            Myc: Myc (human c-Myc proto-oncogene) epitope tag
   4009..4266    +  CDS            CD8A (fragment): CD8A_HUMAN - Also known as MAL. Experimental evidence at protein level: Swiss-Prot protein existence level 1. Integral membrane glycoprotein that plays an essential role in the immune response and serves multiple functions in responses against both external and internal offenses. In T-cells, functions primarily as a coreceptor for MHC class I molecule:peptide complex. The antigens presented by class I peptides are derived from cytosolic proteins while class II derived from extracellular proteins. Interacts simultaneously with the T-cell receptor (TCR) and the MHC class I proteins presented by
   4258..4380    +  CDS            CD28 (fragment): CD28_HUMAN - Experimental evidence at protein level: Swiss-Prot protein existence level 1. Involved in T-cell activation, the induction of cell proliferation and cytokine production and promotion of T-cell survival. Enhances the production of IL4 and IL10 in T-cells in conjunction with TCR/CD3 ligation and CD40L costimulation (PubMed:8617933). Isoform 3 enhances CD40L-mediated activation of NF-kappa-B and kinases MAPK8 and PAK2 in T-cells (PubMed:15067037). From Homo sapiens (Human).
   4381..4716    +  CDS            CD247 (fragment): CD3Z_HUMAN - Also known as CD3Z, T3Z, TCRZ. Experimental evidence at protein level: Swiss-Prot protein existence level 1. Part of the TCR-CD3 complex present on T-lymphocyte cell surface that plays an essential role in adaptive immune response. When antigen presenting cells (APCs) activate T-cell receptor (TCR), TCR- mediated signals are transmitted across the cell membrane by the CD3 chains CD3D, CD3E, CD3G and CD3Z. All CD3 chains contain immunoreceptor tyrosine-based activation motifs (ITAMs) in their cytoplasmic domain. Upon TCR engagement, these motifs become phosphorylated by Src family
   4783..5049    +  CDS            TRAC (fragment): TRAC_HUMAN - Also known as TCRA. Experimental evidence at protein level: Swiss-Prot protein existence level 1. Constant region of T cell receptor (TR) alpha chain (PubMed:24600447). Alpha-beta T cell receptors are antigen specific receptors which are essential to the immune response and are present on the cell surface of T lymphocytes. Recognize peptide-major histocompatibility (MH) (pMH) complexes that are displayed by antigen presenting cells (APC), a prerequisite for efficient T cell adaptive immunity against pathogens (PubMed:25493333). Binding of alpha-beta TR to pMH complex initiates TR-
   5105..5142    +  misc_feature   MCS (fragment): pUC18/19 multiple cloning site
   5179..5195    -  protein_bind   lac operator: The lac repressor binds to the lac operator to inhibit transcription in E. coli. This inhibition can be relieved by adding lactose or isopropyl-β-D-thiogalactopyranoside (IPTG). lac repressor encoded by lacI
   5203..5233    -  promoter       lac promoter: promoter for the E. coli lac operon
   5248..5269    -  protein_bind   CAP binding site: CAP binding activates transcription in the presence of cAMP. E. coli catabolite activator protein
   5282..5374    -  CDS            lacI (fragment): lac repressor; lacI; The lac repressor binds to the lac operator to inhibit transcription in E. coli. This inhibition can be relieved by adding lactose or isopropyl-β-D-thiogalactopyranoside (IPTG).
   5557..6145    -  rep_origin     ori: high-copy-number ColE1/pMB1/pBR322/pUC origin of replication
>Addgene plasmid #207489 | pIG-747_CD19-28z_CAR_TFAP4 | addgene full sequence | sequence record 412289 | Addgene NGS Result
GAAGATCCTTTGATCTTTTCTACGGGGTCTGACGCTCAGTGGAACGAAAACTCACGTTAAGGGATTTTGG
TCATGAGATTATCAAAAAGGATCTTCACCTAGATCCTTTTAAATTAAAAATGAAGTTTTAAATCAATCTA
AAGTATATATGAGTAAACTTGGTCTGACAGTTACCAATGCTTAATCAGTGAGGCACCTATCTCAGCGATC
TGTCTATTTCGTTCATCCATAGTTGCCTGACTCCCCGTCGTGTAGATAACTACGATACGGGAGGGCTTAC
CATCTGGCCCCAGTGCTGCAATGATACCGCGAGAACCACGCTCACCGGCTCCAGATTTATCAGCAATAAA
CCAGCCAGCCGGAAGGGCCGAGCGCAGAAGTGGTCCTGCAACTTTATCCGCCTCCATCCAGTCTATTAAT
TGTTGCCGGGAAGCTAGAGTAAGTAGTTCGCCAGTTAATAGTTTGCGCAACGTTGTTGCCATTGCTACAG
GCATCGTGGTGTCACGCTCGTCGTTTGGTATGGCTTCATTCAGCTCCGGTTCCCAACGATCAAGGCGAGT
TACATGATCCCCCATGTTGTGCAAAAAAGCGGTTAGCTCCTTCGGTCCTCCGATCGTTGTCAGAAGTAAG
TTGGCCGCAGTGTTATCACTCATGGTTATGGCAGCACTGCATAATTCTCTTACTGTCATGCCATCCGTAA
GATGCTTTTCTGTGACTGGTGAGTACTCAACCAAGTCATTCTGAGAATAGTGTATGCGGCGACCGAGTTG
CTCTTGCCCGGCGTCAATACGGGATAATACCGCGCCACATAGCAGAACTTTAAAAGTGCTCATCATTGGA
AAACGTTCTTCGGGGCGAAAACTCTCAAGGATCTTACCGCTGTTGAGATCCAGTTCGATGTAACCCACTC
GTGCACCCAACTGATCTTCAGCATCTTTTACTTTCACCAGCGTTTCTGGGTGAGCAAAAACAGGAAGGCA
AAATGCCGCAAAAAAGGGAATAAGGGCGACACGGAAATGTTGAATACTCATACTCTTCCTTTTTCAATAT
TATTGAAGCATTTATCAGGGTTATTGTCTCATGAGCGGATACATATTTGAATGTATTTAGAAAAATAAAC
AAATAGGGGTTCCGCGCACATTTCCCCGAAAAGTGCCACCTGACGTCTAAGAAACCATTATTATCATGAC
ATTAACCTATAAAAATAGGCGTATCACGAGGCCCTTTCGACTCGCGCGTTTCGGTGATGACGGTGAAAAC
CTCTGACACATGCAGCTCCCGGAGATGGTCACAGCTTGTCTGTAAGCGGATGCCGGGAGCAGACAAGCCC
GTCAGGGCGCGTCAGCGGGTGTTGGCGGGTGTCGGGGCTGGCTTAACTATGCGGCATCAGAGCAGATTGT
ACTGAGAGTGCACCATATGCGGTGTGAAATACCGCACAGATGCGTAAGGAGAAAATACCGCATCAGGCGC
CATTCGCCATTCAGGCTGCGCAACTGTTGGGAAGGGCGATCGGTGCGGGCCTCTTCGCTATTACGCCAGC
TGGCGAAAGGGGGATGTGCTGCAAGGCGATTAAGTTGGGTAACGCCAGGGTTTTCCCAGTCACGACGTTG
TAAAACGACGGCCAGTGAATTCGAGCTCGGTACCCTTTCAGGTTTCCTTGAGTGGCAGGCCAGGCCTGGC
CGTGAACGTTCACTGAAATCATGGCCTCTTGGCCAAGATTGATAGCTTGTGCCTGTCCCTGAGTCCCAGT
CCATCACGAGCAGCTGGTTTCTAAGATGCTATTTCCCGTATAAAGCATGAGCACGTGCATTCGCACGCCC
ACAGAGCCCCGCCCTTGTCCATCACTGGCATCTGGACTCCAGCCTGGGTTGGGGCAAAGAGGGAAATGAG
ATCATGTCCTAACCCTGATCCTCTTGTCCCACAGATATCCAGAACCCTGACCCTGCCGGATCGGGTGGGA
CTAGTGGCGGTGGAGGATCTGGAGGACAGTGCACCAACTATGCGCTGCTGAAACTGGCGGGCGATGTGGA
AAGCAACCCGGGCCCGATGGAGTATTTCATGGTGCCCACTCAGAAGGTGCCCTCTTTGCAACATTTCAGG
AAAACAGAGAAAGAAGTGATAGGAGGGCTCTGTAGCCTTGCCAACATTCCACTAACCCCCGAGACTCAGC
GGGACCAGGAGCGGCGGATTCGGCGGGAGATCGCCAACAGCAACGAGCGGAGACGCATGCAGAGCATCAA
CGCGGGATTCCAGTCCCTCAAGACCCTCATCCCCCACACAGACGGAGAGAAGCTCAGCAAGGCAGCCATT
CTCCAGCAGACAGCCGAGTACATCTTCTCCCTGGAGCAGGAGAAGACCAGGCTCTTGCAGCAGAACACAC
AGCTCAAGCGCTTCATCCAGGAGCTGAGCGGCTCGTCCCCCAAGCGACGGCGGGCAGAGGACAAGGACGA
AGGCATAGGCTCCCCGGACATCTGGGAGGACGAGAAGGCGGAGGACCTGCGGCGGGAGATGATTGAGCTG
CGGCAGCAGCTGGACAAGGAGCGCTCGGTGCGCATGATGCTGGAGGAGCAGGTGCGCTCGCTGGAGGCCC
ACATGTACCCGGAAAAGCTCAAGGTGATTGCGCAGCAGGTGCAGCTGCAGCAGCAGCAGGAACAGGTGAG
GCTGCTGCACCAGGAGAAGCTGGAGCGGGAACAGCAGCAGCTGCGGACCCAGCTTCTGCCCCCTCCGGCC
CCCACCCACCACCCCACGGTGATCGTGCCAGCACCGCCTCCTCCTCCCTCCCACCACATCAATGTCGTCA
CCATGGGCCCCTCCTCGGTCATCAACTCTGTTTCCACATCCCGGCAAAATCTGGACACCATCGTGCAGGC
AATCCAGCACATCGAGGGCACCCAGGAAAAGCAGGAGCTGGAGGAGGAGCAGCGGCGAGCTGTCATCGTG
AAGCCTGTCCGCAGCTGCCCGGAGGCCCCCACCTCTGACACCGCCTCCGACTCCGAGGCCTCAGACAGTG
ACGCCATGGACCAGAGCCGGGAGGAGCCGTCGGGGGACGGGGAGCTTCCCAGGGCTAAGAGAGGTTCAGG
ATCTGGAGGCGGATCTGGGGGAGGAACCGGTGCTGGAAGTGGTGAGGGCAGGGGATCTCTCCTTACTTGT
GGCGACGTGGAGGAGAACCCCGGCCCCATGCTTCTCCTGGTGACAAGCCTTCTGCTCTGTGAGTTACCAC
ACCCAGCATTCCTCCTGATCCCAGACATCCAGATGACACAGACTACATCCTCCCTGTCTGCCTCTCTGGG
AGACAGAGTCACCATCAGTTGCAGGGCAAGTCAGGACATTAGTAAATATTTAAATTGGTATCAGCAGAAA
CCAGATGGAACTGTTAAACTCCTGATCTACCATACATCAAGATTACACTCAGGAGTCCCATCAAGGTTCA
GTGGCAGTGGGTCTGGAACAGATTATTCTCTCACCATTAGCAACCTGGAGCAAGAAGATATTGCCACTTA
CTTTTGCCAACAGGGTAATACGCTTCCGTACACGTTCGGAGGGGGGACTAAGTTGGAAATAACAGGCTCC
ACCTCTGGATCCGGCAAGCCCGGATCTGGCGAGGGATCCACCAAGGGCGAGGTGAAACTGCAGGAGTCAG
GACCTGGCCTGGTGGCGCCCTCACAGAGCCTGTCCGTCACATGCACTGTCTCAGGGGTCTCATTACCCGA
CTATGGTGTAAGCTGGATTCGCCAGCCTCCACGAAAGGGTCTGGAGTGGCTGGGAGTAATATGGGGTAGT
GAAACCACATACTATAATTCAGCTCTCAAATCCAGACTGACCATCATCAAGGACAACTCCAAGAGCCAAG
TTTTCTTAAAAATGAACAGTCTGCAAACTGATGACACAGCCATTTACTACTGTGCCAAACATTATTACTA
CGGTGGTAGCTATGCTATGGACTACTGGGGTCAAGGAACCTCAGTCACCGTCTCCTCAGAGCAAAAGCTC
ATTTCTGAAGAGGACTTGTTCGTGCCGGTCTTCCTGCCAGCGAAGCCCACCACGACGCCAGCGCCGCGAC
CACCAACACCGGCGCCCACCATCGCGTCGCAGCCCCTGTCCCTGCGCCCAGAGGCGTGCCGGCCAGCGGC
GGGGGGCGCAGTGCACACGAGGGGGCTGGACTTCGCCTGTGATATCTACATCTGGGCGCCCTTGGCCGGG
ACTTGTGGGGTCCTTCTCCTGTCACTGGTTATCACCCTTTACTGCAACCACAGGAACAGGAGTAAGAGGA
GCAGGCTCCTGCACAGTGACTACATGAACATGACTCCCCGCCGCCCCGGGCCCACCCGCAAGCATTACCA
GCCCTATGCCCCACCACGCGACTTCGCAGCCTATCGCTCCAGAGTGAAGTTCAGCAGGAGCGCAGACGCC
CCCGCGTACCAGCAGGGCCAGAACCAGCTCTATAACGAGCTCAATCTAGGACGAAGAGAGGAGTACGATG
TTTTGGACAAGAGACGTGGCCGGGACCCTGAGATGGGGGGAAAGCCGAGAAGGAAGAACCCTCAGGAAGG
CCTGTACAATGAACTGCAGAAAGATAAGATGGCGGAGGCCTACAGTGAGATTGGGATGAAAGGCGAGCGC
CGGAGGGGCAAGGGGCACGATGGCCTTTACCAGGGTCTCAGTACAGCCACCAAGGACACCTACGACGCCC
TTCACATGCAGGCCCTGCCCCCTCGCCGGGCCAAGCGGTCCGGATCCGGAGCCACCAACTTCAGCCTGCT
GAAGCAGGCCGGCGACGTGGAGGAGAACCCCGGCCCCGCGGTGTACCAGCTGAGAGACTCTAAATCCAGT
GACAAGTCTGTCTGCCTATTCACCGATTTTGATTCTCAAACAAATGTGTCACAAAGTAAGGATTCTGATG
TGTATATCACAGACAAAACTGTGCTAGACATGAGGTCTATGGACTTCAAGAGCAACAGTGCTGTGGCCTG
GAGCAACAAATCTGACTTTGCATGTGCAAACGCCTTCAACAACAGCATTATTCCAGAAGACACCTTCTTC
CCCAGCCCAGGTAAGGGCAGCTTTGGTGCCTTCGCAGGCTGTTTCCTTGCTTCAGGAATGGCCAGGGGAT
CCTCTAGAGTCGACCTGCAGGCATGCAAGCTTGGCGTAATCATGGTCATAGCTGTTTCCTGTGTGAAATT
GTTATCCGCTCACAATTCCACACAACATACGAGCCGGAAGCATAAAGTGTAAAGCCTGGGGTGCCTAATG
AGTGAGCTAACTCACATTAATTGCGTTGCGCTCACTGCCCGCTTTCCAGTCGGGAAACCTGTCGTGCCAG
CTGCATTAATGAATCGGCCAACGCGCGGGGAGAGGCGGTTTGCGTATTGGGCGCTCTTCCGCTTCCTCGC
TCACTGACTCGCTGCGCTCGGTCGTTCGGCTGCGGCGAGCGGTATCAGCTCACTCAAAGGCGGTAATACG
GTTATCCACAGAATCAGGGGATAACGCAGGAAAGAACATGTGAGCAAAAGGCCAGCAAAAGGCCAGGAAC
CGTAAAAAGGCCGCGTTGCTGGCGTTTTTCCATAGGCTCCGCCCCCCTGACGAGCATCACAAAAATCGAC
GCTCAAGTCAGAGGTGGCGAAACCCGACAGGACTATAAAGATACCAGGCGTTTCCCCCTGGAAGCTCCCT
CGTGCGCTCTCCTGTTCCGACCCTGCCGCTTACCGGATACCTGTCCGCCTTTCTCCCTTCGGGAAGCGTG
GCGCTTTCTCATAGCTCACGCTGTAGGTATCTCAGTTCGGTGTAGGTCGTTCGCTCCAAGCTGGGCTGTG
TGCACGAACCCCCCGTTCAGCCCGACCGCTGCGCCTTATCCGGTAACTATCGTCTTGAGTCCAACCCGGT
AAGACACGACTTATCGCCACTGGCAGCAGCCACTGGTAACAGGATTAGCAGAGCGAGGTATGTAGGCGGT
GCTACAGAGTTCTTGAAGTGGTGGCCTAACTACGGCTACACTAGAAGAACAGTATTTGGTATCTGCGCTC
TGCTGAAGCCAGTTACCTTCGGAAAAAGAGTTGGTAGCTCTTGATCCGGCAAACAAACCACCGCTGGTAG
CGGTGGTTTTTTTGTTTGCAAGCAGCAGATTACGCGCAGAAAAAAAGGATCTCAA
